Addgene plasmid #43424: II-TATC
Depositing lab: Chad Cowan & Kiran Musunuru. Depositing organization: Harvard University. Publication: A TALEN Genome-Editing System for Generating Human Stem Cell-Based Disease Models. Ding Q, Lee YK, Schaefer EA, Peters DT, Veres A, Kim K, Kuperwasser N, Motola DL, Meissner TB, Hendriks WT, Trevisan M, Gupta RM, Moisan A, Banks E, Friesen M, Schinzel RT, Xia F, Tang A, Xia Y, Figueroa E, Wann A, Ahfeldt T, Daheron L, Zhang F, Rubin LL, Peng LF, Chung RT, Musunuru K, Cowan CA. Cell Stem Cell. 2012 Dec 12. pii: S1934-5909(12)00645-5. doi: 10.1016/j.stem.2012.11.011. PubMed 23246482.
Backbone
  Vector backbone: pCRII-TOPO
  Backbone manufacturer: Invitrogen
  Backbone size w/o insert (bp): 3973
  Vector type: Bacterial Cloning
Growth in bacteria
  Bacterial resistance: Ampicillin and Kanamycin, 100 & 50 μg/mL
  Growth temperature: 37°C
  Growth strain: Top10
  Copy number: High Copy
Gene/Insert
  Gene/Insert name: II-TATC
  Species: Synthetic
  Insert size (bp): 426
  Cloning method: TOPO Cloning
  Sequencing primers: 5′ T7; 3′ M13-rev
Terms and licenses: Academic/Nonprofit Terms; Industry Terms: Not Available to Industry
How to cite: II-TATC was a gift from Chad Cowan & Kiran Musunuru (Addgene plasmid # 43424 ; http://n2t.net/addgene:43424 ; RRID:Addgene_43424)
