[The description below was written by a language model from this plasmid's Addgene catalogue record.]
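Description:
II-TATC is a bacterial cloning plasmid built on the commercial pCRII-TOPO backbone (about 4.0 kb without insert), into which a 426 bp synthetic fragment was introduced by TOPO cloning. It is a high-copy plasmid propagated in E. coli, and the backbone carries both ampicillin and kanamycin resistance markers, so either or both antibiotics can be used for selection. The insert sits between the T7 and M13 reverse priming sites of the vector, which are the recorded sequencing primer positions for verifying it. The plasmid is not an expression vector: the record lists no promoter intended to drive the insert, no tags or reporters, and no elements for use in mammalian cells.

The record describes the insert only by its name and as synthetic, without detailing its composition. The associated publication concerns a TALEN genome-editing system for generating human stem cell-based disease models. In that context, the name and the insert size (roughly four TALE repeat units of about 100 bp each) suggest a pre-assembled block of TAL effector repeats recognizing the bases T-A-T-C, with the "II" prefix plausibly indicating its position in a larger array. This reading is an inference rather than something stated in the catalogue fields. Under this interpretation, the plasmid would serve as one member of a library of storage clones from which repeat modules are taken and joined to build custom TALEN DNA-binding domains, rather than as a construct used directly in cells. No feature table was provided, so the exact boundaries and flanking assembly sites of the insert cannot be described.
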