>Addgene plasmid #43424 | II-TATC | depositor partial sequence | sequence record 58689 | II-TATC sequence 426 bps
CGTCTCGCTTAACCCCAGAGCAGGTCGTGGCCATTGCCTCGAATGGAGGGGGCAAACAGGCGTTGGAAAC
CGTACAACGATTGCTGCCGGTGCTGTGCCAAGCGCACGGACTCACCCCAGAGCAGGTCGTGGCAATCGCC
TCCAACATTGGCGGGAAACAGGCACTCGAGACTGTCCAGCGCCTGCTTCCCGTGCTGTGCCAAGCGCACG
GCCTCACCCCAGAGCAGGTCGTGGCCATTGCCTCGAATGGAGGGGGCAAACAGGCGTTGGAAACCGTACA
ACGATTGCTGCCGGTGCTGTGCCAAGCGCACGGATTAACCCCAGAGCAGGTCGTGGCGATCGCAAGCCAC
GACGGAGGAAAGCAAGCCTTGGAAACAGTACAGAGGCTGTTGCCTGTGCTGTGCCAAGCGCACGGGCTCA
GAGACG
