>Addgene plasmid #43424 | II-TATC | addgene partial sequence | sequence record 60573 | M13-F20 5'-TGTAAAACGACGGCCAGT-3'
CTATAGGGCGAATTGGGCCCTCTAGATGCATGCTCGAGCGGCCGCCAGTGTGATGGATATCTGCAGAATT
CGCCCTTGCCGTCCTAGCGCGTCTCGCTTAACCCCAGAGCAGGTCGTGGCCATTGCCTCGAATGGAGGGG
GCAAACAGGCGTTGGAAACCGTACAACGATTGCTGCCGGTGCTGTGCCAAGCGCACGGACTCACCCCAGA
GCAGGTCGTGGCAATCGCCTCCAACATTGGCGGGAAACAGGCACTCGAGACTGTCCAGCGCCTGCTTCCC
GTGCTGTGCCAAGCGCACGGCCTCACCCCAGAGCAGGTCGTGGCCATTGCCTCGAATGGAGGGGGCAAAC
AGGCGTTGGAAACCGTACAACGATTGCTGCCGGTGCTGTGCCAAGCGCACGGATTAACCCCAGAGCAGGT
CGTGGCGATCGCAAGCCACGACGGAGGAAAGCAAGCCTTGGAAACAGTACAGAGGCTGTTGCCTGTGCTG
TGCCAAGCGCACGGGCTCAGAGACGTGGGCACAGGAAAGAAGGGCGAATTCCAGCACACTGGCGGCCGTT
ACTAGTGGATCCGAGCTCGGTACCAAGCTTGATGCATAGCTTGAGTATTCTATAGTGTCACCTAAATAGC
TTGGCGTAATCATGGTCATAGCTGTTTCCTGTGTGAAATTGTTATCCGCTCACAATTCCACACAACATAC
GAGCCGGAAGCATAAAGTGTAAAGCCTGGGGTGCCTAATGAGTGAGCTAACTCACATTAATTGCGTTGCG
CTCACTGCCCGCTTTCCAGTCGGGAAACCTGTCGTGCCAGCTGCATTAATGAATCGGCCAACGCGCGGGG
AGAGGCGGTTTGCGTATTGGGCGCTCTTCCGCTTCCTCGCTCACTGACTCGCTGCGCTCGGTCGTTCGGC
TGCGGCGAGCGGTATCAGCTCACTCAAAGGCGGTAATACGGTTATCCAC
